>Addgene plasmid #34274 | KHBD00120 | depositor partial sequence | sequence record 40841 | KHBD00120 sequence 1170 bps
ATGGCCGCCAACTACAAAAGCTGCCCGCTAAAGAAGCGCCCCATTGTCTTCGTGGAGGAGCGTCTGCCAC
AAACGGAGGCCTTGGCCCTGACCAAGGACTCACAGTTTGCCCAGGATCAGCCGCAGGATCTATCCCTGAA
ACGGGGTCGCGACGAGGAGACCCAGGATTATCAGCAGCCGGAACCGAAACGTGACTATGTGCTGAACCTT
TCAAAAACACCGGAAAGGAACTCCAGCTCTAGCTCCAACTCCTGCCTGCTGTCGCCGCCAGTGGAGGCCC
AGGATTACCTGCCCACCGAAATCCATATGCGTGGACTAACGGCAGGAACAACGGGATATACCACCGCCAC
CCCCACCACGATTAATCCCTTCCAGTCCGCCTTTGTGATGGCCGCCGGTTGCAATCCGATCTCTGCCCTG
TGGAGCAGCTATCAGCCCCATCTGGCCGCCTTCCCCTCGCCAGCCAGCTCGATGGCCTCGCCCCAGTCGG
TCTACAGCTACCAGCAGATGACGCCGCCCTCCAGCCCCGGATCCGATCTGGAAACCGGTTCCGAGCCAGA
GGATCTTTCAGTGCGAAATGACATCCCACTGCCGGCTCTGTTCCACCTTTTCGATGAGGCCAAGTCCAGC
AGCAGCGGTGCCAGTGTAAGCAGCTCATCGGGATACTCCTACACTCCGGCCATGAGTGCCTCGTCGGCGA
GTGTTGCCGCCAATCATGCCAAAAACTACCGCTTCAAGTGCGACGAGTGCCAGAAGATGTACTCCACCTC
GATGGGCCTGTCCAAGCACCGTCAGTTCCACTGCCCGGCAGCCGAGTGTAATCAGGAGAAGAAGACCCAC
TCCTGCGAGGAGTGTGGAAAGCTGTACACCACCATTGGAGCCCTGAAGATGCACATCCGCACCCACACTC
TGCCCTGCAAGTGCCCCATTTGCGGCAAGGCCTTCTCTCGACCCTGGCTGCTCCAGGGACACATCCGCAC
CCACACTGGAGAGAAGCCTTTCCAGTGCCCCGACTGCCCACGATCCTTTGCCGACCGCTCGAACCTGCGA
GCTCATCAGCAGACCCACGTGGACGTCAAGAAGTACGCCTGCCAGGTGTGCCACAAATCTTTCTCCAGGA
TGTCGCTCCTGAACAAGCACTCCAGCTCCAACTGCACCATCACTATTGCG
