>Addgene plasmid #34274 | KHBD00120 | addgene partial sequence | sequence record 41936 | M13-Rev 5'-CAGGAAACAGCTATGACC-3'
ATTTTATTTTGACTGATAGTGACCTGTTCGTTGCAACAAATTGATAAGCAATGCTTTCTTATAATGCCAA
CTTTGTACAAGAAAGTTGGCAACGCAATAGTGATGGTGCAGTTGGAGCTGGAGTGCTTGTTCAGGAGCGA
CATCCTGGAGAAAGATTTGTGGCACACCTGGCAGGCGTACTTCTTGACGTCCACGTGGGTCTGCTGATGA
GCTCGCAGGTTCGAGCGGTCGGCAAAGGATCGTGGGCAGTCGGGGCACTGGAAAGGCTTCTCTCCAGTGT
GGGTGCGGATGTGTCCCTGGAGCAGCCAGGGTCGAGAGAAGGCCTTGCCGCAAATGGGGCACTTGCAGGG
CAGAGTGTGGGTGCGGATGTGCATCTTCAGGGCTCCAATGGTGGTGTACAGCTTTCCACACTCCTCGCAG
GAGTGGGTCTTCTTCTCCTGATTACACTCGGCTGCCGGGCAGTGGAACTGACGGTGCTTGGACAGGCCCA
TCGAGGTGGAGTACATCTTCTGGCACTCGTCGCACTTGAAGCGGTAGTTTTTGGCATGATTGGCGGCAAC
ACTCGCCGACGAGGCACTCATGGCCGGAGTGTAGGAGTATCCCGATGAGCTGCTTACACTGGCACCGCTG
CTGCTGGACTTGGCCTCATCGAAAAGGTGGAACAGAGCCG
