[The description below was written by a language model from this plasmid's Addgene catalogue record.]
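Description:
KHBD00120 is a Gateway entry-type clone built in the pDONR221 donor vector backbone, carrying the open reading frame of the Drosophila melanogaster gene snail (sna, CG3956), which the record lists as an insert of about 1.17 kb in a backbone of roughly 2.5 kb. It is a bacterial cloning plasmid, maintained at high copy number in E. coli under kanamycin selection. The insert was introduced by Gateway recombinational cloning, so the ORF would be expected to sit between attL recombination sites, as is standard for a pDONR221-derived clone. M13 forward and reverse priming sites flank the insert for sequence verification. No feature table accompanies the record, so individual elements such as the origin of replication are not itemised, and no promoter driving the insert is stated. This is consistent with a donor or entry vector, which serves as a shuttle for the ORF rather than for expression.

The ORF was cloned open-ended, without a stop codon, as were all ORFs in the collection this plasmid belongs to. This allows the coding sequence to be transferred by an LR recombination reaction into destination vectors that add C-terminal fusion partners in frame, as well as into those supplying N-terminal fusions. The associated publication concerns automated screening of protein–DNA interactions at Drosophila regulatory elements. This suggests the clone is one member of an ORF resource meant to be moved into assay-specific expression vectors for such interaction screens, although the record does not name particular destination vectors.
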