Addgene plasmid #34274: KHBD00120
Depositing lab: Bart Deplancke. Depositing organization: Swiss Federal Institute of Technology (EPFL). Publication: Automated protein-DNA interaction screening of Drosophila regulatory elements. Korneel Hens, Jean-Daniel Feuz, Alina Isakova, Antonina Lagovitina, Andreas Massouras, Julien Bryois, Patrick Callaerts, Susan E. Celniker, Bart Deplancke. Nat Methods. 2011 Oct 30;8(12):1065-70. 10.1038/nmeth.1763 PubMed 22037703.
Backbone
  Vector backbone: pDONR221
  Backbone manufacturer: Invitrogen
  Backbone size w/o insert (bp): 2536
  Vector type: Gateway Donor Vector
Growth in bacteria
  Bacterial resistance: Kanamycin, 50 μg/mL
  Growth temperature: 37°C
  Growth strain: DH5alpha
  Copy number: High Copy
Gene/Insert
  Gene/Insert name: CG3956 (alt names: FBgn0003448; sna; snail)
  Species: D. melanogaster (fly)
  Insert size (bp): 1170
  Entrez Gene: sna (a.k.a. Dmel_CG3956, BG:DS01845.1, CG3956, Dmel\CG3956, SNA, SNAIL, Sco, Sna, br28, br29, l(2)35Db, l(2)br28, l(2)br29, l(3)br28, l35Db, sn)
  Cloning method: Gateway Cloning
  Sequencing primers: 5′ M13F; 3′ M13R
Terms and licenses: Academic/Nonprofit Terms; Industry Terms: Not Available to Industry
Depositor comments: Please note that the ORFs in this collection were cloned open-ended (without a stop codon).
How to cite: KHBD00120 was a gift from Bart Deplancke (Addgene plasmid # 34274 ; http://n2t.net/addgene:34274 ; RRID:Addgene_34274)
